>Addgene plasmid #237838 | OSTF1-P1 | addgene full sequence | sequence record 471691 | Addgene NGS Result
TTGAAATCCTTTTTTTCTGCGCGTAATCTGCTGCTTGCAAACAAAAAAACCACCGCTACCAGCGGTGGTT
TGTTTGCCGGATCAAGAGCTACCAACTCTTTTTCCGAAGGTAACTGGCTTCAGCAGAGCGCAGATACCAA
ATACTGTCCTTCTAGTGTAGCCGTAGTTAGGCCACCACTTCAAGAACTCTGTAGCACCGCCTACATACCT
CGCTCTGCTAATCCTGTTACCAGTGGCTGCTGCCAGTGGCGATAAGTCGTGTCTTACCGGGTTGGACTCA
AGACGATAGTTACCGGATAAGGCGCAGCGGTCGGGCTGAACGGGGGGTTCGTGCACACAGCCCAGCTTGG
AGCGAACGACCTACACCGAACTGAGATACCTACAGCGTGAGCTATGAGAAAGCGCCACGCTTCCCGAAGG
GAGAAAGGCGGACAGGTATCCGGTAAGCGGCAGGGTCGGAACAGGAGAGCGCACGAGGGAGCTTCCAGGG
GGAAACGCCTGGTATCTTTATAGTCCTGTCGGGTTTCGCCACCTCTGACTTGAGCGTCGATTTTTGTGAT
GCTCGTCAGGGGGGCGGAGCCTATGGAAAAACGCCAGCAACGCGGCCTTTTTACGGTTCCTGGCCTTTTG
CTGGCCTTTTGCTCACATGTTCTTTCCTGCGTTATCCCCTGATTCTGTGGATAACCGTATTACCGCCTTT
GAGTGAGCTGATACCGGTTGGGCGTCGCTTGGTCGGTCATTTCGAATTACCAATGCTTAATCAGTGAGGC
ACCTATCTCAGCGATCTGTCTATTTCGTTCATCCATAGTTGCCTGACTCCCCGTCGTGTAGATAACTACG
ATACGGGAGGGCTTACCATCTGGCCCCAGTGCTGCAATGATACCGCGAGACCCACGCTCACCGGCTCCAG
ATTTATCAGCAATAAACCAGCCAGCCGGAAGGGCCGAGCGCAGAAGTGGTCCTGCAACTTTATCCGCCTC
CATCCAGTCTATTAATTGTTGCCGGGAAGCTAGAGTAAGTAGTTCGCCAGTTAATAGTTTGCGCAACGTT
GTTGCCATTGCTACAGGCATCGTGGTGTCACGCTCGTCGTTTGGTATGGCTTCATTCAGCTCCGGTTCCC
AACGATCAAGGCGAGTTACATGATCCCCCATGTTGTGCAAAAAAGCGGTTAGCTCCTTCGGTCCTCCGAT
AGTTGTCAGAAGTAAGTTGGCCGCAGTGTTATCACTCATGGTTATGGCAGCACTGCATAATTCTCTTACT
GTCATGCCATCCGTAAGATGCTTTTCTGTGACTGGTGAGTACTCAACCAAGTCATTCTGAGAATAGTGTA
TGCGGCGACCGAGTTGCTCTTGCCCGGCGTCAATACGGGATAATACCGCGCCACATAGCAGAACTTTGAA
AGTGCTCATCATTGGAAAACGTTCTTCGGGGCGAAAACTCTCAAGGATCTTACCGCTGTTGAGATCCAGT
TCGATGTAACCCACTCGTGCACCCAACTGATCTTCAGCATCTTTTACTTTCACCAGCGTTTCTGGGTGAG
CAAAAACAGGAAGGCAAAATGCCGCAAAAAAGGGAATAAGGGCGACACGGAAATGTTGAATACTCATACT
CTTCCTTTTTCAATATTATTGAAGCATTTATCAGGGTTATTGTCTCATGAGCGGATACATATTTGAATGT
ATTTAGAAAAATAAACAAATAGGGGTTCCGCGCACATTTCCCCGAAAAGTGCCACCTGACGTCTAAGAAA
CCATTACGTAGAAAGCCAGTCCGCAGAAACGGTGCTGACCCCGGATGAATGTCAGCTACTGGGCTATCTG
GACAAGGGAAAACGCAAGCGCAAAGAGGATCCTTATCGCTATCGATTCACACAAAAAACCAACACACAGA
TGTAATGAAAATAAAGATATTTTATTGCGGCCATCGTGATGGCAGGTTGGGCGTCGCTTGGTCGGTCATT
TCGAACCCCAGAGTCCCGCTCAGAAGAACTCGTCAAGAAGGCGATAGAAGGCGATGCGCTGCGAATCGGG
AGCGGCGATACCGTAAAGCACGAGGAAGCGGTCAGCCCATTCGCCGCCAAGCTCTTCAGCAATATCACGG
GTAGCCAACGCTATGTCCTGATAGCGGTCCGCCACACCCAGCCGGCCACAGTCGATGAATCCAGAAAAGC
GGCCATTTTCCACCATGATATTCGGCAAGCAGGCATCGCCATGGGTCACGACGAGATCCTCGCCGTCGGG
CATGCGCGCCTTGAGCCTGGCGAACAGTTCGGCTGGCGCGAGCCCCTGATGCTCTTCGTCCAGATCATCC
TGATCGACAAGACCGGCTTCCATCCGAGTACGTGCTCGCTCGATGCGATGTTTCGCTTGGTGGTCGAATG
GGCAGGTAGCCGGATCAAGCGTATGCAGCCGCCGCATTGCATCAGCCATGATGGATACTTTCTCGGCAGG
AGCAAGGTGAGATGACAGGAGATCCTGCCCCGGCACTTCGCCCAATAGCAGCCAGTCCCTTCCCGCTTCA
GTGACAACGTCGAGCACAGCTGCGCAAGGAACGCCCGTCGTGGCCAGCCACGATAGCCGCGCTGCCTCGT
CCTGCAGTTCATTCAGGGCACCGGACAGGTCGGTCTTGACAAAAAGAACCGGGCGCCCCTGCGCTGACAG
CCGGAACACGGCGGCATCAGAGCAGCCGATTGTCTGTTGTGCCCAGTCATAGCCGAATAGCCTCTCCACC
CAAGCGGCCGGAGAACCTGCGTGCAATCCATCTTGTTCAATCCCTCCGGAGCCTCCGCCACCTGATCCGC
CACCTCCGCTCCCACCACCGGTCTGCTCGTTCTTCAGCACGCGCTCCACGAAGCTCTTGATGTACTTACC
CATTTCATCTGGAGCGTCCTCCTGGCTGAAGTGGAGGCCCTTCACCTTCACGAACTCGGTGTTAGGGAAC
TTCTTAGCTCCCTCGACAATAGCGTTGGAAAAGAACCCAGGGTCGGACTCGATGAACATCTTAGGCAGAT
CGTCGCTGGCCCGAAGGTAGGCGTTGTAGTTGCGGACAATCTGGACGACGTCGGGCTTGCCTCCCTTAAC
GAGAGGGATCTCGCGAGGCCAGGAGAGGGTAGGCCGTCTAACCTCGCCCTTCTCCTTGAATGGCTCCAGG
TAGGCAGCGAACTCCTCAGGCTCCAGTTTCCGCATGATCTTGCTTGGGAGCATGGTCTCGACGAAGAAGT
TATTCTCAAGCACCATTTTCTCGCCCTCTTCGCTCTTGATCAGGGCGATATCCTCCTCGATGTCAGGCCA
CTCGTCCCAGGACTCGATCACGTCCACGACACTCTCAGCATGGACGATGGCCTTGATCTTGTCTTGGTGC
TCGTAGGAGTAGTGAAAGGCCAGACAAGCCCCCCAGTCGTGGCCCACAAAGATGATTTTCTTTGGAAGGT
TCAGCAGCTCGAACCAAGCGGTGAGGTACTTGTAGTGATCCAGGAGGCGATATGAGCCATTCCCGCTCTT
GCCGGACTTACCCATTCCGATCAGATCAGGGATGATGCATCTAGCCACGGGCTCGATGTGAGGCACGACG
TGCCTCCACAGGTAGCTGGAGGCAGCGTTACCATGCAGAAAAATCACGGCGTTCTCGGCGTGCTTCTCGG
AATCATAGTAGTTGATGAAGGAGTCCAGCACGTTCATTTGCTTGCAGCGAGCCCACCACTGAGGCCCAGT
GATCATGCGTTTGCGTTGCTCGGGGTCGTACACCTTGGAAGCCATGGTGGCTCCAGCCTTTGGTTCGAGA
CTGTTGTGTCAGAAGAATCAAGCTTTTTGCAAAAGCCTAGGCCTCCAAAAAAGCCTCCTCACTACTTCTG
GAATAGCTCAGAGGCCGAGGCGGCCTCGGCCTCTGCATAAATAAAAAAAATTAGTCAGCCATGGGGCGGA
GAATGGGCGGAACTGGGCGGAGTTAGGGGCGGGATGGGCGGAGTTAGGGGCGGGACTATGGTTGCTGACT
AATTGAGATGCATGCTTTGCATACTTCTGCCTGCTGGGGAGCCTGGGGACTTTCCACACCTGGTTGCTGA
CTAATTGAGATGCATGCTTTGCATACTTCTGCCTGCTGGGGAGCCTGGGGACTTTCCACACCCTAACTGA
CACACATTCCACAGCTGGTTCTTTCCGCCTCAGAAGGTACCTAACCAAGTTCCTCTTTCAGAGGTTATTT
CAGGCCATGGTGCTGCGCAGATCCGCGTATGCGGTGTGAAATACCGCACAGATGCGTAAGGAGAAAATAC
CGCATCAGGAAATTGTAAGCGTTAATATTTTGTTAAAATTCGATTTTACCACATTTGTAGAGGTTTTACT
TGCTTAAAAAAACCTCCCACATCTCCCCCTGAACCTGAAACATAAAATGAATGCAATTGTTGTTGTTAAC
TTGTTTATTGCAGCTTATAATGGTTACAAATAAAGCAATAGCATCACAAATTTCACAAATAAAGCATTTT
TTTCACTGCATTCTAGTTGTGGTTTGTCCAAACTCATCAATGTATCTTATCATGTCTGCTCGAAGCGGCC
GCCCCAAGGGGTTATGCTAGTTATTGCTCAGCGGTGGCAGCAGCCAACTCAGCTTCCTTTCGGGCTTTGT
TAGCAGCCGGATCAGCTTGCATGCCTGCAGGTCGACTAAAGTCTCTCAAAATGTTTATTTTTGTCAGAAT
AGCTGACAATTTTCTGTTAAGTATTTTGGTTTATTATTATAATAAGCATTTCCCCCCCTTGAAAAATCCA
TTCAAAATATCTCAACCATTGAGGTAAAGCATTTTAACTAAAAAAAAAATCCTAATTTGTTTTTAAAGAA
AAAAAAAATCTTAAAATTCCTTTTGCTTGATAAATAGAAATAATATCTTCTTGTTCTACTTTGGTGAACA
CAAATGTGCCAAGAATCCAGTCACTTACTGGCAAACCAAAGGTGGGAACAATTCATTTACACGTTCTACT
CAAACACAGTGCAACACTGCCGTGTTCATATATAATTTTCTTTATAGTTACCAACACTTTTCTGGCAAAG
ACAAAGTTTTGGAATGGCAAAAGCAACAGAAGTTTTAGATCTCAAAGCTCCAGAAAGGAAACTCGAGGCT
AGCGAGCTCGTTTAAACAACTAGAATTACACGGCGATCTTGCCGCCCTTCTTGGCCTTAATGAGAATCTC
GCGGATCTTGCGGGCGTCCAACTTGCCGGTCAGTCCTTTAGGCACCTCGTCCACGAACACAACACCACCG
CGCAGCTTCTTGGCGGTTGTAACCTGGCTGGCCACATAGTCCACGATCTCCTTCTCGGTCATGGTTTTAC
CGTGTTCCAGCACGACGACTGCGGCGGGCAGCTCGCCGGCATCGTCGTCGGGCAGGCCGGCGACCCCGGC
GTCGAAGATGTTGGGGTGTTGCAGCAGGATGCTCTCCAGTTCGGCTGGGGCTACCTGGTAGCCCTTGTAT
TTGATCAGGCTCTTCAGCCGGTCCACGATGAAGAAGTGCTCGTCCTCGTCCCAGTAGGCGATGTCGCCGC
TGTGCAGCCAGCCGTCCTTGTCGATGAGAGCGTTTGTAGCCTCGGGGTTGTTAACGTAGCCGCTCATGAT
CATGGGGCCACGGACGCACAGCTCGCCGCGCTGGTTCACACCCAGTGTCTTACCGGTGTCCAAGTCCACC
ACCTTAGCCTCGAAGAAGGGCACCACCTTGCCTACTGCGCCAGGCTTGTCGTCCCCTTCGGGGGTGATCA
GAATGGCGCTGGTTGTTTCTGTCAGGCCGTAGCCCTGGCGGATGCCTGGTAGGTGGAAGCGTTTGGCCAC
GGCCTCACCTACCTCCTTGCTGAGCGGCGCCCCGCCGCTGGCGATCTCGTGCAAGTTGCTTAGGTCGTAC
TTGTCGATGAGAGTGCTCTTAGCGAAGAAGCTAAATAGTGTGGGCACCAGCAGGGCAGATTGAATCTTAT
AGTCTTGCAAGCTGCGCAAGAATAGCTCCTCCTCGAAGCGGTACATGAGCACGACCCGAAAGCCGCAGAT
CAAGTAGCCCAGCGTGGTGAACATGCCGAAGCCGTGGTGAAATGGCACCACGCTGAGGATAGCGGTGTCG
GGGATGATCTGGTTGCCGAAGATGGGGTCGCGGGCATGACTGAATCGGACACAAGCGGTGCGGTGCGGTA
GGGCTACGCCCTTGGGCAATCCGGTACTGCCACTACTGTTCATGATCAGGGCGATGGTTTTGTCCCGGTC
GAAGCTCTCGGGCACGAAGTCGTACTCGTTGAAGCCGGGTGGCAAATGGGAAGTCACGAAGGTGTACATG
CTTTGGAAGCCCTGGTAGTCGGTCTTGCTATCCATGATGATGATCTTTTGTATGATCGGTAGCTTCTTTT
GCACGTTGAGGATCTTTTGCAGCCCTTTCTTGCTCACGAATACGACGGTGGGCTGGCTGATGCCCATGCT
GTTCAGCAGCTCGCGCTCGTTGTAGATGTCGTTAGCTGGGGCCACAGCCACACCGATGAACAGGGCACCC
AACACGGGCATGAAGAACTGCAAGCTATTCTCGCTGCACACCACGATCCGATGGTTTGTATTCAGCCCAT
AGCGCTTCATAGCTTCTGCCAGCCGAACGCTCATCTCGAAGTACTCGGCGTAGGTAATGTCCACCTCGAT
ATGTGCGTCGGTAAAGGCGATGGTGCCGGGCACCAGGGCGTAGCGCTTCATGGCTTTGTGCAGCTGCTCG
CCGGCGGTCCCGTCTTCGAGTGGGTAGAATGGCGCTGGGCCCTTCTTAATGTTTTTGGCATCTTCCATGG
TGGCTTTACCAACAGTACCGGATTGCCAAGCTTGGGCTGCAGGTCGAAAGGCCCGGAGATGAGGAAGAGG
AGAACAGCGCGGCAGACGTGCGCTTTTGAAGCGTGCAGAATGCCGGGCCTCCGGAGGACCTTCGGGCGCC
CGCCCCGCCCCTGAGCCCGCCCCTGAGCCCGCCCCCGGACCCACCCCTTCCCAGCCTCTGAGCCCAGAAA
GCGAAGGAGCAAAGCTGCTATTGGCCGCTGCCCCAAAGGCCTACCCGCTTCCATTGCTCAGCGGTGCTGT
CCATCTGCACGAGACTAGTGAGACGTGCTACTTCCATTTGTCACGTCCTGCACGACGCGAGCTGCGGGGC
GGGGGGGAACTTCCTGACTAGGGGAGGAGTAGAAGGTGGCGCGAAGGGGCCACCAAAGAACGGAGCCGGT
TGGCGCCTACCGGTGGATGTGGAATGTGTGCGAGGCCAGAGGCCACTTGTGTAGCGCCAAGTGCCCAGCG
GGGCTGCTAAAGCGCATGCTCCAGACTGCCTTGGGAAAAGCGCCTCCCCTACCCGGTAGATCTCGATCCT
CTACGCCGGACGCATCGTGGCCGGAGTACTGCGGTTTATCTCGATGGCTACGAGGGCAGACAGTAAGTGG
ATTTACCATAATCCCTTAATTGTACGCACCGCTAAAACGCGTTCAGCGCGATCACGGCAGCAGACAGGTA
AAAATGGCAACAAACCACCCGAAAAACTGCCGCAATCGCGCCTGATAAATTTTAACCGTATGAATACCTA
TGCAACCAGAGGGTACAGGCCACATTACCCCCACTTAATCCACTGAAGCTGCCATTTTTCATGGTTTCAC
CATCCCAGCGAAGGGCCATCCAGCGTGCGTTCCTGTATTTCCGGACTATAAAAGGATCTAGGTGAAGATC
CTTTTTGATAATCTCATGACCAAAATCCCTTAACGTGAGTTTTCGTTCCACTGAGCGTCAGACCCCGTAG
AAAAGATCAAAGGATCTTC
Features (pLannotate 1.2.2; 18 found; start..end, strand, type, name):
      1..589     +  rep_origin     ori: high-copy-number ColE1/pMB1/pBR322/pUC origin of replication
    747..1607    -  CDS            AmpR: β-lactamase; bla; confers resistance to ampicillin, carbenicillin, and related antibiotics
   1608..1712    -  promoter       AmpR promoter: bla
   1755..1847    +  CDS            tnpA (fragment): TN5P_ECOLX - Also known as tnp. Experimental evidence at protein level: Swiss-Prot protein existence level 1. Mediates transposition of transposon Tn5 by a 'cut and paste' mechanism. First, the monomeric transposase binds the 19 bp inverted DNA repeats flanking the transposon. Then, dimerization of the DNA- bound transposase creates a synaptic DNA complex. After nicking of the first DNA strand, excision of the transposon proceeds through a series of intermediates. The transposase then mediates the insertion of the transposon at a new site by strand transfer. The activity of the wild- type tran
   1868..1916    -  polyA_signal   poly(A) signal: synthetic polyadenylation signal
   1980..2772    -  CDS            NeoR/KanR (fragment): aminoglycoside phosphotransferase from Tn5; aph(3')-II (or nptII); confers resistance to neomycin, kanamycin, and G418 (Geneticin®)
   2823..3755    -  CDS            hRluc: Renilla luciferase human codon-optimized
   3806..4163    -  promoter       SV40 promoter: SV40 enhancer and early promoter
   4228..4279    +  misc_feature   bom (fragment): basis of mobility region from pBR322
   4280..4312    -  rep_origin     M13 ori (fragment): M13 bacteriophage origin of replication; arrow indicates direction of (+) strand synthesis
   4317..4385    +  CDS            large T antigen (fragment): large T antigen from SV40 (simian virus 40)
   4408..4529    +  polyA_signal   SV40 poly(A) signal: SV40 polyadenylation signal
   4551..4570    -  terminator     T7 terminator (fragment): transcription terminator for bacteriophage T7 RNA polymerase
   4578..4627    -  CDS            SET1 (fragment): solubility-enhancement tag derived from T7 phage gene 10B
   4634..4657    -  misc_feature   MCS (fragment): pUC18/19 multiple cloning site
   5136..6788    -  CDS            luciferase: firefly luciferase synthetic luc2 version of the luciferase gene
   6835..7334    -  promoter       PGK promoter: mouse phosphoglycerate kinase 1 promoter
   7391..7674    -  misc_feature   cer region: ColE1-derived recombination site that helps to maintain plasmids as monomers
