[The description below was written by a language model from this plasmid's Addgene catalogue record and pLannotate feature annotations shown in this document.]
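Description:
OSTF1-P1 is a mammalian dual-luciferase reporter plasmid built on the pmirGLO Dual-Luciferase miRNA Target Expression Vector, carrying a 3' UTR fragment of the human OSTF1 gene (the "P1" form) introduced by Gibson cloning. It is propagated in E. coli from a high-copy ColE1/pUC-type origin with ampicillin selection through the β-lactamase gene. A ColE1-derived cer region is also annotated, which helps keep the plasmid in monomeric form.

The primary reporter is the synthetic firefly luciferase gene luc2, driven by a PGK promoter (annotated as mouse phosphoglycerate kinase 1). Downstream of luc2 the feature table shows an unannotated stretch of roughly 480 nt followed by remnants of a multiple cloning site. This is the position where 3' UTR inserts sit in this backbone, so the OSTF1-P1 sequence most likely lies there, although the annotation does not label it. An SV40 poly(A) signal is annotated beyond this region, but on the opposite strand to luc2. A second cassette, driven by the SV40 enhancer/early promoter and ended by a synthetic poly(A) signal, encodes human codon-optimized Renilla luciferase followed by a NeoR/KanR sequence. This provides an internal normalization control and potentially G418 selection in mammalian cells. Several short fragment hits (tnpA, large T antigen, bom, M13 ori, T7 terminator, SET1) appear to be partial matches to backbone sequence rather than functional elements.

Because the test UTR is attached to the firefly transcript, changes in the firefly-to-Renilla ratio report how that UTR affects mRNA stability or translation. The stated purpose is to study the role and mechanism of the OSTF1-P1 3' UTR in regulating gene function. The associated work concerns alternative polyadenylation in human urothelial differentiation, which suggests that P1 denotes one polyadenylation-site isoform, though the record does not define the term.
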