Addgene plasmid #237838: OSTF1-P1
Purpose: Study the role and mechanism of the OSTF1-P1 3' UTR in regulation gene function.
Depositing lab: Angela Ting. Depositing organization: University of Texas MD Anderson Cancer Center. Publication: Differentiation in the human urothelia is defined by distinct alternative polyadenylation. Le NB, Sona S, Santo B, Zhang Y, Ou R, Schweickart RA, Kochat V, Padron WI, Rai K, Lee SH, Yi JM, Wessely O, Lee BH, Ting AH. Cell Rep. 2026 Jan 13;45(1):116839. doi: 10.1016/j.celrep.2025.116839. PubMed 41533515.
Backbone
  Vector backbone: pmirGLO Dual-Luciferase miRNA Target Expression Vector
  Vector type: Mammalian Expression
Growth in bacteria
  Bacterial resistance: Ampicillin, 100 μg/mL
  Growth temperature: 37°C
  Growth strain: DH5alpha
  Copy number: High Copy
Gene/Insert
  Gene/Insert name: OSTF1-P1 3'UTR
  Species: H. sapiens (human)
  Entrez Gene: OSTF1 (a.k.a. OSF, SH3P2, bA235O14.1)
  Cloning method: Gibson Cloning
Terms and licenses: Academic/Nonprofit Terms; Industry Terms: Not Available to Industry
How to cite: OSTF1-P1 was a gift from Angela Ting (Addgene plasmid # 237838 ; http://n2t.net/addgene:237838 ; RRID:Addgene_237838)
